Addgene plasmid #156180: pLentiCMVblast_SLC38A2_wt
Purpose: CMV-driven expression of sgRNA-resistant SLC38A2 wild-type cDNA.
Depositing lab: Alec Kimmelman. Depositing organization: NYU Grossman School of Medicine. Publication: Selective alanine transporter utilization creates a targetable metabolic niche in pancreatic cancer. Parker SJ, Amendola CR, Hollinshead KER, Yu Q, Yamamoto K, Encarnacion-Rosado J, Rose RE, LaRue MM, Sohn ASW, Biancur DE, Paulo JA, Gygi SP, Jones DR, Wang H, Philips MR, Bar-Sagi D, Mancias JD, Kimmelman AC. Cancer Discov. 2020 Apr 27. pii: 2159-8290.CD-19-0959. doi: 10.1158/2159-8290.CD-19-0959. PubMed 32341021.
Backbone
  Vector backbone: pLenti CMV Blast DEST
  Backbone size w/o insert (bp): 8000
  Total vector size (bp): 9216
  Vector type: Mammalian Expression
  Selectable markers: Blasticidin
Growth in bacteria
  Bacterial resistance: Ampicillin, 100 μg/mL
  Growth temperature: 37°C
  Growth strain: NEB Stable
  Copy number: High Copy
Gene/Insert
  Gene/Insert name: SLC38A2 (alt name: SNAT2)
  Species: H. sapiens (human)
  Insert size (bp): 1521
  Mutation: Silent mutations to prevent targeting by sgRNA sequence: TAATCTGAGCAATGCGATTG
  GenBank ID: BC040342.1
  Entrez Gene: SLC38A2 (a.k.a. ATA2, PRO1068, SAT2, SNAT2)
  Promoter: CMV
  Cloning method: Gateway Cloning
  Sequencing primers: 5′ CMV-F; 3′ WPRE-R
Terms and licenses: Academic/Nonprofit Terms; Industry Terms: Not Available to Industry
Depositor comments: Silent mutations are as follows: aat ctg agc aat gcg att gtg ggc agt --> AAC TTG TCC AAC GCA ATC GTT GGT TCT.
How to cite: pLentiCMVblast_SLC38A2_wt was a gift from Alec Kimmelman (Addgene plasmid # 156180 ; http://n2t.net/addgene:156180 ; RRID:Addgene_156180)
