[The description below was written by a language model from this plasmid's Addgene catalogue record and pLannotate feature annotations shown in this document.]
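Description:
pLentiCMVblast_SLC38A2_wt is a lentiviral transfer plasmid for mammalian expression, built on the pLenti CMV Blast DEST backbone (about 9.2 kb in total). It is maintained in E. coli through a high-copy ColE1/pUC-type origin with ampicillin resistance (bla). An f1 origin and remnants of lac/lacZα cloning sequences with T3 and T7 promoters are also annotated in the backbone. The viral portion has a third-generation-style layout: an RSV promoter drives a truncated HIV-1 5' LTR, followed by the Ψ packaging signal with a partial gag sequence, the Rev response element for Rev-dependent nuclear export of the genomic RNA, and the cPPT/CTS. A second truncated LTR closes the proviral unit, followed by an SV40 polyadenylation signal and SV40 origin.

The payload is the human SLC38A2 (SNAT2) wild-type cDNA, encoding a sodium-dependent neutral amino acid transporter. It was introduced by Gateway recombination and is therefore flanked by attB1 and attB2 sites. Expression is driven by the CMV immediate-early enhancer/promoter, and a downstream WPRE enhances transcript stability and expression. The coding sequence carries a cluster of silent substitutions that disrupt the target site of a specific sgRNA without changing the protein, so the transgene escapes Cas9 cutting. No epitope tag or reporter is annotated. A separate SV40 promoter (with a bacterial EM7 promoter) drives blasticidin S deaminase, allowing blasticidin selection of transduced cells. The construct is suited to rescue or re-expression experiments in cells where endogenous SLC38A2 has been knocked out by CRISPR, and the associated publication concerns alanine transporter use in pancreatic cancer.
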