Features (pLannotate 1.2.2; 31 found; start..end, strand, type, name):
      1..105     +  promoter       AmpR promoter: bla
    106..966     +  CDS            AmpR: β-lactamase; bla; confers resistance to ampicillin, carbenicillin, and related antibiotics
   1137..1725    +  rep_origin     ori: high-copy-number ColE1/pMB1/pBR322/pUC origin of replication
   1908..2000    +  CDS            lacI (fragment): lac repressor; lacI; The lac repressor binds to the lac operator to inhibit transcription in E. coli. This inhibition can be relieved by adding lactose or isopropyl-β-D-thiogalactopyranoside (IPTG).
   2013..2034    +  protein_bind   CAP binding site: CAP binding activates transcription in the presence of cAMP. E. coli catabolite activator protein
   2049..2079    +  promoter       lac promoter: promoter for the E. coli lac operon
   2087..2103    +  protein_bind   lac operator: The lac repressor binds to the lac operator to inhibit transcription in E. coli. This inhibition can be relieved by adding lactose or isopropyl-β-D-thiogalactopyranoside (IPTG). lac repressor encoded by lacI
   2148..2166    +  promoter       T3 promoter: promoter for bacteriophage T3 RNA polymerase
   2194..2420    +  promoter       RSV promoter: Rous sarcoma virus enhancer/promoter
   2421..2601    +  LTR            5' LTR (truncated): truncated 5' long terminal repeat (LTR) from HIV-1
   2648..2773    +  misc_feature   HIV-1 Ψ: packaging signal of human immunodeficiency virus type 1
   2757..3120    +  CDS            HIV-1 gag (fragment): gag protein from human immunodeficiency virus 1; gag
   3266..3499    +  misc_feature   RRE: The Rev response element (RRE) of HIV-1 allows for Rev-dependent mRNA export from the nucleus to the cytoplasm.
   3876..3976    +  CDS            Rev (fragment): human immunodeficiency virus 1 (HIV-1) Rev protein; rev; enhances nuclear export of unspliced and incompletely spliced viral mRNAs
   3995..4111    +  misc_feature   cPPT/CTS: central polypurine tract and central termination sequence of HIV-1
   4134..4437    +  enhancer       CMV enhancer: human cytomegalovirus immediate early enhancer
   4438..4641    +  promoter       CMV promoter: human cytomegalovirus (CMV) immediate early promoter
   4746..4770    +  protein_bind   attB1: mutant version of attB; recombination site for the Gateway® BP reaction BP Clonase™
   4776..6293    +  CDS            SLC38A2: S38A2_HUMAN - Also known as ATA2, KIAA1382, SAT2, SNAT2. Experimental evidence at protein level: Swiss-Prot protein existence level 1. Functions as a sodium-dependent amino acid transporter. Mediates the saturable, pH-sensitive and electrogenic cotransport of neutral amino acids and sodium ions with a stoichiometry of 1:1. May function in the transport of amino acids at the blood-brain barrier and in the supply of maternal nutrients to the fetus through the placenta. From Homo sapiens (Human).
   6301..6325    -  protein_bind   attB2: mutant version of attB; recombination site for the Gateway® BP reaction BP Clonase™
   6356..6944    +  misc_feature   WPRE: woodchuck hepatitis virus posttranscriptional regulatory element
   7000..7329    +  promoter       SV40 promoter: SV40 enhancer and early promoter
   7377..7424    +  promoter       EM7 promoter: synthetic bacterial promoter&nbsp
   7443..7841    +  CDS            BSD: blasticidin S deaminase; Aspergillus terreus BSD; confers resistance to blasticidin
   7858..7995    +  CDS            nef (fragment): NEF_HV1LA - Experimental evidence at protein level: Swiss-Prot protein existence level 1. Extracellular Nef protein targets CD4(+) T-lymphocytes for apoptosis by interacting with CXCR4 surface receptors. From Human immunodeficiency virus type 1 group M subtype B (isolate Lai) (HIV-1).
   7981..8161    +  LTR            5' LTR (truncated): truncated 5' long terminal repeat (LTR) from HIV-1
   8233..8354    +  polyA_signal   SV40 poly(A) signal: SV40 polyadenylation signal
   8394..8529    +  rep_origin     SV40 ori: SV40 origin of replication
   8550..8568    -  promoter       T7 promoter: promoter for bacteriophage T7 RNA polymerase
   8576..8731    +  CDS            lacZα (fragment): LacZα fragment of β-galactosidase; lacZ fragment
   8736..9164    +  rep_origin     f1 ori (sequence partly withheld): f1 bacteriophage origin of replication; arrow indicates direction of (+) strand synthesis
>Addgene plasmid #156180 | pLentiCMVblast_SLC38A2_wt | addgene full sequence | sequence record 311605 | Addgene NGS Result
CGCGGAACCCCTATTTGTTTATTTTTCTAAATACATTCAAATATGTATCCGCTCATGAGACAATAACCCT
GATAAATGCTTCAATAATATTGAAAAAGGAAGAGTATGAGTATTCAACATTTCCGTGTCGCCCTTATTCC
CTTTTTTGCGGCATTTTGCCTTCCTGTTTTTGCTCACCCAGAAACGCTGGTGAAAGTAAAAGATGCTGAA
GATCAGTTGGGTGCACGAGTGGGTTACATCGAACTGGATCTCAACAGCGGTAAGATCCTTGAGAGTTTTC
GCCCCGAAGAACGTTTTCCAATGATGAGCACTTTTAAAGTTCTGCTATGTGGCGCGGTATTATCCCGTAT
TGACGCCGGGCAAGAGCAACTCGGTCGCCGCATACACTATTCTCAGAATGACTTGGTTGAGTACTCACCA
GTCACAGAAAAGCATCTTACGGATGGCATGACAGTAAGAGAATTATGCAGTGCTGCCATAACCATGAGTG
ATAACACTGCGGCCAACTTACTTCTGACAACGATCGGAGGACCGAAGGAGCTAACCGCTTTTTTGCACAA
CATGGGGGATCATGTAACTCGCCTTGATCGTTGGGAACCGGAGCTGAATGAAGCCATACCAAACGACGAG
CGTGACACCACGATGCCTGTAGCAATGGCAACAACGTTGCGCAAACTATTAACTGGCGAACTACTTACTC
TAGCTTCCCGGCAACAATTAATAGACTGGATGGAGGCGGATAAAGTTGCAGGACCACTTCTGCGCTCGGC
CCTTCCGGCTGGCTGGTTTATTGCTGATAAATCTGGAGCCGGTGAGCGTGGGTCTCGCGGTATCATTGCA
GCACTGGGGCCAGATGGTAAGCCCTCCCGTATCGTAGTTATCTACACGACGGGGAGTCAGGCAACTATGG
ATGAACGAAATAGACAGATCGCTGAGATAGGTGCCTCACTGATTAAGCATTGGTAACTGTCAGACCAAGT
TTACTCATATATACTTTAGATTGATTTAAAACTTCATTTTTAATTTAAAAGGATCTAGGTGAAGATCCTT
TTTGATAATCTCATGACCAAAATCCCTTAACGTGAGTTTTCGTTCCACTGAGCGTCAGACCCCGTAGAAA
AGATCAAAGGATCTTCTTGAGATCCTTTTTTTCTGCGCGTAATCTGCTGCTTGCAAACAAAAAAACCACC
GCTACCAGCGGTGGTTTGTTTGCCGGATCAAGAGCTACCAACTCTTTTTCCGAAGGTAACTGGCTTCAGC
AGAGCGCAGATACCAAATACTGTTCTTCTAGTGTAGCCGTAGTTAGGCCACCACTTCAAGAACTCTGTAG
CACCGCCTACATACCTCGCTCTGCTAATCCTGTTACCAGTGGCTGCTGCCAGTGGCGATAAGTCGTGTCT
TACCGGGTTGGACTCAAGACGATAGTTACCGGATAAGGCGCAGCGGTCGGGCTGAACGGGGGGTTCGTGC
ACACAGCCCAGCTTGGAGCGAACGACCTACACCGAACTGAGATACCTACAGCGTGAGCTATGAGAAAGCG
CCACGCTTCCCGAAGGGAGAAAGGCGGACAGGTATCCGGTAAGCGGCAGGGTCGGAACAGGAGAGCGCAC
GAGGGAGCTTCCAGGGGGAAACGCCTGGTATCTTTATAGTCCTGTCGGGTTTCGCCACCTCTGACTTGAG
CGTCGATTTTTGTGATGCTCGTCAGGGGGGCGGAGCCTATGGAAAAACGCCAGCAACGCGGCCTTTTTAC
GGTTCCTGGCCTTTTGCTGGCCTTTTGCTCACATGTTCTTTCCTGCGTTATCCCCTGATTCTGTGGATAA
CCGTATTACCGCCTTTGAGTGAGCTGATACCGCTCGCCGCAGCCGAACGACCGAGCGCAGCGAGTCAGTG
AGCGAGGAAGCGGAAGAGCGCCCAATACGCAAACCGCCTCTCCCCGCGCGTTGGCCGATTCATTAATGCA
GCTGGCACGACAGGTTTCCCGACTGGAAAGCGGGCAGTGAGCGCAACGCAATTAATGTGAGTTAGCTCAC
TCATTAGGCACCCCAGGCTTTACACTTTATGCTTCCGGCTCGTATGTTGTGTGGAATTGTGAGCGGATAA
CAATTTCACACAGGAAACAGCTATGACCATGATTACGCCAAGCGCGCAATTAACCCTCACTAAAGGGAAC
AAAAGCTGGAGCTGCAAGCTTAATGTAGTCTTATGCAATACTCTTGTAGTCTTGCAACATGGTAACGATG
AGTTAGCAACATGCCTTACAAGGAGAGAAAAAGCACCGTGCATGCCGATTGGTGGAAGTAAGGTGGTACG
ATCGTGCCTTATTAGGAAGGCAACAGACGGGTCTGACATGGATTGGACGAACCACTGAATTGCCGCATTG
CAGAGATATTGTATTTAAGTGCCTAGCTCGATACATAAACGGGTCTCTCTGGTTAGACCAGATCTGAGCC
TGGGAGCTCTCTGGCTAACTAGGGAACCCACTGCTTAAGCCTCAATAAAGCTTGCCTTGAGTGCTTCAAG
TAGTGTGTGCCCGTCTGTTGTGTGACTCTGGTAACTAGAGATCCCTCAGACCCTTTTAGTCAGTGTGGAA
AATCTCTAGCAGTGGCGCCCGAACAGGGACTTGAAAGCGAAAGGGAAACCAGAGGAGCTCTCTCGACGCA
GGACTCGGCTTGCTGAAGCGCGCACGGCAAGAGGCGAGGGGCGGCGACTGGTGAGTACGCCAAAAATTTT
GACTAGCGGAGGCTAGAAGGAGAGAGATGGGTGCGAGAGCGTCAGTATTAAGCGGGGGAGAATTAGATCG
CGATGGGAAAAAATTCGGTTAAGGCCAGGGGGAAAGAAAAAATATAAATTAAAACATATAGTATGGGCAA
GCAGGGAGCTAGAACGATTCGCAGTTAATCCTGGCCTGTTAGAAACATCAGAAGGCTGTAGACAAATACT
GGGACAGCTACAACCATCCCTTCAGACAGGATCAGAAGAACTTAGATCATTATATAATACAGTAGCAACC
CTCTATTGTGTGCATCAAAGGATAGAGATAAAAGACACCAAGGAAGCTTTAGACAAGATAGAGGAAGAGC
AAAACAAAAGTAAGACCACCGCACAGCAAGCGGCCGCTGATCTTCAGACCTGGAGGAGGAGATATGAGGG
ACAATTGGAGAAGTGAATTATATAAATATAAAGTAGTAAAAATTGAACCATTAGGAGTAGCACCCACCAA
GGCAAAGAGAAGAGTGGTGCAGAGAGAAAAAAGAGCAGTGGGAATAGGAGCTTTGTTCCTTGGGTTCTTG
GGAGCAGCAGGAAGCACTATGGGCGCAGCGTCAATGACGCTGACGGTACAGGCCAGACAATTATTGTCTG
GTATAGTGCAGCAGCAGAACAATTTGCTGAGGGCTATTGAGGCGCAACAGCATCTGTTGCAACTCACAGT
CTGGGGCATCAAGCAGCTCCAGGCAAGAATCCTGGCTGTGGAAAGATACCTAAAGGATCAACAGCTCCTG
GGGATTTGGGGTTGCTCTGGAAAACTCATTTGCACCACTGCTGTGCCTTGGAATGCTAGTTGGAGTAATA
AATCTCTGGAACAGATTTGGAATCACACGACCTGGATGGAGTGGGACAGAGAAATTAACAATTACACAAG
CTTAATACACTCCTTAATTGAAGAATCGCAAAACCAGCAAGAAAAGAATGAACAAGAATTATTGGAATTA
GATAAATGGGCAAGTTTGTGGAATTGGTTTAACATAACAAATTGGCTGTGGTATATAAAATTATTCATAA
TGATAGTAGGAGGCTTGGTAGGTTTAAGAATAGTTTTTGCTGTACTTTCTATAGTGAATAGAGTTAGGCA
GGGATATTCACCATTATCGTTTCAGACCCACCTCCCAACCCCGAGGGGACCCGACAGGCCCGAAGGAATA
GAAGAAGAAGGTGGAGAGAGAGACAGAGACAGATCCATTCGATTAGTGAACGGATCTCGACGGTATCGGT
TAACTTTTAAAAGAAAAGGGGGGATTGGGGGGTACAGTGCAGGGGAAAGAATAGTAGACATAATAGCAAC
AGACATACAAACTAAAGAATTACAAAAACAAATTACAAAATTCAAAATTTTATCGATAAGCTTGGGAGTT
CCGCGTTACATAACTTACGGTAAATGGCCCGCCTGGCTGACCGCCCAACGACCCCCGCCCATTGACGTCA
ATAATGACGTATGTTCCCATAGTAACGCCAATAGGGACTTTCCATTGACGTCAATGGGTGGAGTATTTAC
GGTAAACTGCCCACTTGGCAGTACATCAAGTGTATCATATGCCAAGTACGCCCCCTATTGACGTCAATGA
CGGTAAATGGCCCGCCTGGCATTATGCCCAGTACATGACCTTATGGGACTTTCCTACTTGGCAGTACATC
TACGTATTAGTCATCGCTATTACCATGGTGATGCGGTTTTGGCAGTACATCAATGGGCGTGGATAGCGGT
TTGACTCACGGGGATTTCCAAGTCTCCACCCCATTGACGTCAATGGGAGTTTGTTTTGGCACCAAAATCA
ACGGGACTTTCCAAAATGTCGTAACAACTCCGCCCCATTGACGCAAATGGGCGGTAGGCGTGTACGGTGG
GAGGTCTATATAAGCAGAGCTCGTTTAGTGAACCGTCAGATCGCCTGGAGACGCCATCCACGCTGTTTTG
ACCTCCATAGAAGACACCGACTCTAGTCCAGTGTGGTGGAATTCTGCAGATATCAACAAGTTTGTACAAA
AAAGCAGGCTTCACCATGAAGAAGGCCGAAATGGGACGATTCAGTATTTCCCCGGATGAAGACAGCAGCA
GCTACAGTTCCAACAGCGACTTCAACTACTCCTACCCCACCAAGCAAGCTGCTCTGAAAAGCCATTATGC
AGATGTAGATCCTGAAAACCAGAACTTTTTACTTGAATCGAATTTGGGGAAGAAGAAGTATGAAACAGAA
TTTCATCCAGGTACTACTTCCTTTGGAATGTCAGTATTTAACTTGTCCAACGCAATCGTTGGTTCTGGAA
TCCTTGGGCTTTCTTATGCCATGGCTAATACTGGAATTGCTCTTTTTATAATTCTCTTGACATTTGTGTC
AATATTTTCCCTGTATTCTGTTCATCTCCTTTTGAAGACTGCCAATGAAGGAGGGTCTTTATTATATGAA
CAATTGGGATATAAGGCATTTGGATTAGTTGGAAAGCTTGCAGCATCTGGATCAATTACAATGCAGAACA
TTGGAGCTATGTCAAGCTACCTCTTCATAGTGAAATATGAGTTGCCTTTGGTGATCCAGGCATTAACGAA
CATTGAAGATAAAACTGGATTGTGGTATCTGAACGGGAACTATTTGGTTCTGTTGGTGTCATTGGTGGTC
ATTCTTCCTTTGTCGCTGTTTAGAAATTTAGGATATTTGGGATATACCAGTGGCCTTTCCTTGTTGTGTA
TGGTGTTCTTTCTGATTGTGGTCATTTGCAAGAAATTTCAGGTTCCGTGTCCTGTGGAAGCTGCTTTGAT
AATTAACGAAACAATAAACACCACCTTAACACAGCCAACAGCTCTTGTACCTGCTTTGTCACATAACGTG
ACTGAAAATGACTCTTGCAGACCTCACTATTTTATTTTCAACTCACAGACTGTCTATGCTGTGCCAATTC
TGATCTTTTCATTTGTCTGTCATCCTGCTGTTCTTCCCATCTATGAAGAACTGAAAGACCGCAGCCGTAG
AAGAATGATGAATGTGTCCAAGATTTCATTTTTTGCTATGTTTCTCATGTATCTGCTTGCCGCCCTCTTT
GGATACCTAACATTTTACGAACATGTTGAGTCAGAATTGCTTCATACCTACTCTTCTATCTTGGGAACTG
ATATTCTTCTTCTCATTGTCCGTCTGGCTGTGTTAATGGCTGTGACCCTGACAGTACCAGTAGTTATTTT
CCCAATCCGGAGTTCTGTAACTCACTTGTTGTGTGCATCAAAAGATTTCAGTTGGTGGCGTCATAGTCTC
ATTACAGTGTCTATCTTGGCATTTACCAATTTACTTGTCATCTTTGTCCCAACTATTAGGGATATCTTTG
GTTTTATTGGTGCATCTGCAGCTTCTATGTTGATTTTTATTCTTCCTTCTGCCTTCTATATCAAGTTGGT
GAAGAAAGAACCTATGAAATCTGTACAAAAGATTGGGGCTTTGTTCTTCCTGTTAAGTGGTGTACTGGTG
ATGACCGGAAGCATGGCCTTGATTGTTTTGGATTGGGTACACAATGCACCTGGAGGTGGCCATTAATAAA
ACCCAGCTTTCTTGTACAAAGTGGTTGATATCCAGCACAGTGGCGGCCGCTCGACAATCAACCTCTGGAT
TACAAAATTTGTGAAAGATTGACTGGTATTCTTAACTATGTTGCTCCTTTTACGCTATGTGGATACGCTG
CTTTAATGCCTTTGTATCATGCTATTGCTTCCCGTATGGCTTTCATTTTCTCCTCCTTGTATAAATCCTG
GTTGCTGTCTCTTTATGAGGAGTTGTGGCCCGTTGTCAGGCAACGTGGCGTGGTGTGCACTGTGTTTGCT
GACGCAACCCCCACTGGTTGGGGCATTGCCACCACCTGTCAGCTCCTTTCCGGGACTTTCGCTTTCCCCC
TCCCTATTGCCACGGCGGAACTCATCGCCGCCTGCCTTGCCCGCTGCTGGACAGGGGCTCGGCTGTTGGG
CACTGACAATTCCGTGGTGTTGTCGGGGAAGCTGACGTCCTTTCCATGGCTGCTCGCCTGTGTTGCCACC
TGGATTCTGCGCGGGACGTCCTTCTGCTACGTCCCTTCGGCCCTCAATCCAGCGGACCTTCCTTCCCGCG
GCCTGCTGCCGGCTCTGCGGCCTCTTCCGCGTCTTCGCCTTCGCCCTCAGACGAGTCGGATCTCCCTTTG
GGCCGCCTCCCCGCCTGGAATTCTGCAGATATCCGGTTAGTAATGAGTTTGGAATTAATTCTGTGGAATG
TGTGTCAGTTAGGGTGTGGAAAGTCCCCAGGCTCCCCAGCAGGCAGAAGTATGCAAAGCATGCATCTCAA
TTAGTCAGCAACCAGGTGTGGAAAGTCCCCAGGCTCCCCAGCAGGCAGAAGTATGCAAAGCATGCATCTC
AATTAGTCAGCAACCATAGTCCCGCCCCTAACTCCGCCCATCCCGCCCCTAACTCCGCCCAGTTCCGCCC
ATTCTCCGCCCCATGGCTGACTAATTTTTTTTATTTATGCAGAGGCCGAGGCCGCCTCTGCCTCTGAGCT
ATTCCAGAAGTAGTGAGGAGGCTTTTTTGGAGGCCTAGGCTTTTGCAAAAAGCTCCCGGGAGCTTGTATA
TCCATTTTCGGATCTGATCAGCACGTGTTGACAATTAATCATCGGCATAGTATATCGGCATAGTATAATA
CGACAAGGTGAGGAACTAAACCATGGCCAAGCCTTTGTCTCAAGAAGAATCCACCCTCATTGAAAGAGCA
ACGGCTACAATCAACAGCATCCCCATCTCTGAAGACTACAGCGTCGCCAGCGCAGCTCTCTCTAGCGACG
GCCGCATCTTCACTGGTGTCAATGTATATCATTTTACTGGGGGACCTTGTGCAGAACTCGTGGTGCTGGG
CACTGCTGCTGCTGCGGCAGCTGGCAACCTGACTTGTATCGTCGCGATCGGAAATGAGAACAGGGGCATC
TTGAGCCCCTGCGGACGGTGCCGACAGGTGCTTCTCGATCTGCATCCTGGGATCAAAGCCATAGTGAAGG
ACAGTGATGGACAGCCGACGGCAGTTGGGATTCGTGAATTGCTGCCCTCTGGTTATGTGTGGGAGGGCTA
AGCACAATTCGAGCTCGGTACCTTTAAGACCAATGACTTACAAGGCAGCTGTAGATCTTAGCCACTTTTT
AAAAGAAAAGGGGGGACTGGAAGGGCTAGCTCACTCCCAACGAAGACAAGATCTGCTTTTTGCTTGTACT
GGGTCTCTCTGGTTAGACCAGATCTGAGCCTGGGAGCTCTCTGGCTAACTAGGGAACCCACTGCTTAAGC
CTCAATAAAGCTTGCCTTGAGTGCTTCAAGTAGTGTGTGCCCGTCTGTTGTGTGACTCTGGTAACTAGAG
ATCCCTCAGACCCTTTTAGTCAGTGTGGAAAATCTCTAGCAGTAGTAGTTCATGTCATCTTATTATTCAG
TATTTATAACTTGCAAAGAAATGAATATCAGAGAGTGAGAGGAACTTGTTTATTGCAGCTTATAATGGTT
ACAAATAAAGCAATAGCATCACAAATTTCACAAATAAAGCATTTTTTTCACTGCATTCTAGTTGTGGTTT
GTCCAAACTCATCAATGTATCTTATCATGTCTGGCTCTAGCTATCCCGCCCCTAACTCCGCCCATCCCGC
CCCTAACTCCGCCCAGTTCCGCCCATTCTCCGCCCCATGGCTGACTAATTTTTTTTATTTATGCAGAGGC
CGAGGCCGCCTCGGCCTCTGAGCTATTCCAGAAGTAGTGAGGAGGCTTTTTTGGAGGCCTAGGGACGTAC
CCAATTCGCCCTATAGTGAGTCGTATTACGCGCGCTCACTGGCCGTCGTTTTACAACGTCGTGACTGGGA
AAACCCTGGCGTTACCCAACTTAATCGCCTTGCAGCACATCCCCCTTTCGCCAGCTGGCGTAATAGCGAA
GAGGCCCGCACCGATCGCCCTTCCCAACAGTTGCGCAGCCTGAATGGCGAATGGG
[124 nt withheld, positions 8736-8859]
C
[91 nt withheld, positions 8861-8951]
A
[49 nt withheld, positions 8953-9001]
CCTTTGACGTTGGAGTCCACGTTCTTT
[37 nt withheld, positions 9029-9065]
ACCCTATCTCGGTCTATTCTTTTGATTTATAAGGGATTTTGCCGATTTCGGCCTATTGGTTAAAAAATGA
GCTGATTTAACAAAAATTTAACGCGAATTTTAACAAAATATTAACGCTTACAATTTAGGTGGCACTTTTC
GGGGAAATGTG
